>Addgene plasmid #146935 | pnYC-NvMCvH_M | depositor full sequence | sequence record 289382 | Full Sequence
GGTATGGCAATGAAAGACGGTGAGCTGGTGATATGGGATAGTGTTCACCCTTGTTACACCGTTTTCCATG
AGCAAACTGAAACGTTTTCATCGCTCTGGAGTGAATACCACGACGATTTCCGGCAGTTTCTACACATATA
TTCGCAAGATGTGGCGTGTTACGGTGAAAACCTGGCCTATTTCCCTAAAGGGTTTATTGAGAATATGTTT
TTCGTCTCAGCCAATCCCTGGGTGAGTTTCACCAGTTTTGATTTAAACGTGGCCAATATGGACAACTTCT
TCGCCCCCGTTTTCACCATGGGCAAATATTATACGCAAGGCGACAAGGTGCTGATGCCGCTGGCGATTCA
GGTTCATCATGCCGTCTGTGATGGCTTCCATGTCGGCAGAATGCTTAATGAATTACAACAGTACTGCGAT
GAGTGGCAGGGCGGGGCGTAATTTTTTTAAGGCAGTTATTGGTGCCCTTAAACGCCTGGTGCTACGCCTG
AATAAGTGATAATAAGCGGATGAATGGCAGAAATTCGAAAGCAAATTCGACCCGGTCGTCGGTTCAGGGC
AGGGTCGTTAAATAGCCGCTTATGTCTATTGCTGGTTTACCGGTTTATTGACTACCGGAAGCAGTGTGAC
CGTGTGCTTCTCAAATGCCTGAGGCCAGTTTGCTCAGGCTCTCCCCGTGGAGGTAATAATTGACGATATG
ATCATTTATTCTGCCTCCCAGAGCCTGATAAAAACGGTTAGCGCTTCGTTAATACAGATGTAGGTGTTCC
ACAGGGTAGCCAGCAGCATCCTGCGATGCAGATCCGGAACATAATGGTGCAGGGCGCTTGTTTCGGCGTG
GGTATGGTGGCAGGCCCCGTGGCCGGGGGACTGTTGGGCGCTGCCGGCACCTGTCCTACGAGTTGCATGA
TAAAGAAGACAGTCATAAGTGCGGCGACGATAGTCATGCCCCGCGCCCACCGGAAGGAGCTACCGGACAG
CGGTGCGGACTGTTGTAACTCAGAATAAGAAATGAGGCCGCTCATGGCGTTGACTCTCAGTCATAGTATC
GTGGTATCACCGGTTGGTTCCACTCTCTGTTGCGGGCAACTTCAGCAGCACGTAGGGGACTTCCGCGTTT
CCAGACTTTACGAAACACGGAAACCGAAGACCATTCATGTTGTTGCTCAGGTCGCAGACGTTTTGCAGCA
GCAGTCGCTTCACGTTCGCTCGCGTATCGGTGATTCATTCTGCTAACCAGTAAGGCAACCCCGCCAGCCT
AGCCGGGTCCTCAACGACAGGAGCACGATCATGCGCACCCGTGGCCAGGACCCAACGCTGCCCGAGATGC
GCCGCGTGCGGCTGCTGGAGATGGCGGACGCGATGGATATGTTCTGCCAAGGGTTGGTTTGCGCATTCAC
AGTTCTCCGCAAGAATTGATTGGCTCCAATTCTTGGAGTGGTGAATCCGTTAGCGAGGTGCCGCCGGCTT
CCATTCAGGTCGAGGTGGCCCGGCTCCATGCACCGCGACGCAACGCGGGGAGGCAGACAAGGTATAGGGC
GGCGCCTACAATCCATGCCAACCCGTTCCATGTGCTCGCCGAGGCGGCATAAATCGCCGTGACGATCAGC
GGTCCAGTGATCGAAGTTAGGCTGGTAAGAGCCGCGAGCGATCCTTGAAGCTGTCCCTGATGGTCGTCAT
CTACCTGCCTGGACAGCATGGCCTGCAACGCGGGCATCCCGATGCCGCCGGAAGCGAGAAGAATCATAAT
GGGGAAGGCCATCCAGCCTCGCGTCGCGAACGCCAGCAAGACGTAGCCCAGCGCGTCGGCCGCCATGCCG
GCGATAATGGCCTGCTTCTCGCCGAAACGTTTGGTGGCGGGACCAGTGACGAAGGCTTGAGCGAGGGCGT
GCAAGATTCCGAATACCGCAAGCGACAGGCCGATCATCGTCGCGCTCCAGCGAAAGCGGTCCTCGCCGAA
AATGACCCAGAGCGCTGCCGGCACCTGTCCTACGAGTTGCATGATAAAGAAGACAGTCATAAGTGCGGCG
ACGATAGTCATGCCCCGCGCCCACCGGAAGGAGCTGACTGGGTTGAAGGCTCTCAAGGGCATCGGTCGAC
GCTCTCCCTTATGCGACTCCTGCATTAGGAAGCAGCCCAGTAGTAGGTTGAGGCCGTTGAGCACCGCCGC
CGCAAGGAATGGTGCATGCAAGGAGATGGCGCCCAACAGTCCCCCGGCCACGGGGCCTGCCACCATACCC
ACGCCGAAACAAGCGCTCATGAGCCCGAAGTGGCGAGCCCGATCTTCCCCATCGGTGATGTCGGCGATAT
AGGCGCCAGCAACCGCACCTGTGGCGCCGGTGATGCCGGCCACGATGCGTCCGGCGTAGAGGATCAGACT
AAGATCTCGATCCCGCGAAATTAATACGACTCACTATAGGGGAATTGTGAGCGGATAACAATTCCCCACT
AGTAATAATTTTGTTTAACTTTAAGAAGGAGATATACCATGGAAACTGAAGAAGGTAAACTGGTAATCTG
GATTAACGGCGATAAAGGCTATAACGGTCTCGCTGAAGTCGGTAAGAAATTCGAGAAAGATACCGGAATT
AAAGTCACCGTTGAGCATCCGGATAAACTGGAAGAGAAATTCCCACAGGTTGCGGCAACTGGCGATGGCC
CTGACATTATCTTCTGGGCACACGACCGCTTTGGTGGCTACGCTCAATCTGGCCTGTTGGCTGAAATCAC
CCCGGACAAAGCGTTCCAGGACAAGCTGTATCCGTTTACCTGGGATGCCGTACGTTACAACGGCAAGCTG
ATTGCTTACCCGATCGCTGTTGAAGCGTTATCGCTGATTTATAACAAAGACCTGCTGCCGAACCCGCCAA
AAACCTGGGAAGAGATCCCGGCGCTGGATAAAGAACTGAAAGCGAAAGGTAAGAGCGCCCTGATGTTCAA
CCTGCAAGAACCGTACTTCACCTGGCCGCTGATTGCTGCTGACGGGGGTTATGCGTTCAAGTATGAAAAC
GGCAAGTACGACATTAAAGACGTGGGCGTGGATAACGCTGGCGCGAAAGCGGGTCTGACCTTCCTGGTTG
ACCTGATTAAAAACAAACACATGAATGCAGACACCGATTACTCCATCGCAGAAGCTGCCTTTAATAAAGG
CGAAACAGCGATGACCATCAACGGCCCGTGGGCATGGTCCAACATCGACACCAGCAAAGTGAATTATGGT
GTAACGGTACTGCCGACCTTCAAGGGTCAACCATCCAAACCGTTCGTTGGCGTGCTGAGCGCAGGTATTA
ACGCCGCCAGTCCGAACAAAGAGCTGGCAAAAGAGTTCCTCGAAAACTATCTGCTGACTGATGAAGGTCT
GGAAGCGGTTAATAAAGACAAACCGCTGGGTGCCGTAGCGCTGAAGTCTTACGAGGAAGAGTTGGCGAAA
GATCCACGTATTGCCGCCACGATGGAAAACGCCCAGAAAGGTGAAATCATGCCGAACATCCCGCAGATGT
CCGCTTTCTGGTATGCCGTGCGTACTGCGGTGATCAACGCCGCCAGCGGTCGTCAGACTGTCGATGAAGC
CCTTAAAGACGCGCAGACTGGTACCGGCAGCGGCGAAAACCTTTACTTCCAGGGCCATATGCTCGAGCTT
AAGCAATTGGGATCCGAAAACCTTTACTTCCAGGGCAGCGGCGCCATGGGCAGCGGCAGCGGCCACCACC
ACCACCACCACGGTACCTAATAGTCTAGAGCTAGCCCTAGGAGATCCGGCTGCTAACAAAGCCCGAAAGG
AAGCTGAGTTGGCTGCTGCCACCGCTGAGCAATAACTAGCATAACCCCTTGGGGCCTCTAAACGGGTCTT
GAGGGGTTTTTTGCTGAAAGGAGGAACTATATCCGGATATCCCGCAAGAGGCCCGGCAGTACCGGCATAA
CCAAGCCTATGCCTACAGCATCCAGGGTGACGGTGCCGAGGATGACGATGAGCGCATTGTTAGATTTCAT
ACACGGTGCCTGACTGCGTTAGCAATTTAACTGTGATAAACTACCGCATTAAAGCTTATCGATGATAAGC
TGTCAAACATGAGAATTACAACTTATATCGTATGGGGCTGACTTCAGGTGCTACATTTGAAGAGATAAAT
TGCACTGAAATCAAGAAATATTTTATCTGATTAATAAGATGATCTTCTTGAGATCGTTTTGGTCTGCGCG
TAATCTCTTGCTCTGAAAACGAAAAAACCGCCTTGCAGGGCGGTTTTTCGAAGGTTCTCTGAGCTACCAA
CTCTTTGAACCGAGGTAACTGGCTTGGAGGAGCGCAGTCACCAAAACTTGTCCTTTCAGTTTAGCCTTAA
CCGGCGCATGACTTCAAGACTAACTCCTCTAAATCAATTACCAGTGGCTGCTGCCAGTGGTGCTTTTGCA
TGTCTTTCCGGGTTGGACTCAAGACGATAGTTACCGGATAAGGCGCAGCGGTCGGACTGAACGGGGGGTT
CGTGCATACAGTCCAGCTTGGAGCGAACTGCCTACCCGGAACTGAGTGTCAGGCGTGGAATGAGACAAAC
GCGGCCATAACAGCGGAATGACACCGGTAAACCGAAAGGCAGGAACAGGAGAGCGCACGAGGGAGCCGCC
AGGGGGAAACGCCTGGTATCTTTATAGTCCTGTCGGGTTTCGCCACCACTGATTTGAGCGTCAGATTTCG
TGATGCTTGTCAGGGGGGCGGAGCCTATGGAAAAACGGCTTTGCCGCGGCCCTCTCACTTCCCTGTTAAG
TATCTTCCTGGCATCTTCCAGGAAATCTCCGCCCCGTTCGTAAGCCATTTCCGCTCGCCGCAGTCGAACG
ACCGAGCGTAGCGAGTCAGTGAGCGAGGAAGCGGAATATATCCTGTATCACATATTCTGCTGACGCACCG
GTGCAGCCTTTTTTCTCCTGCCACATGAAGCACTTCACTGACACCCTCATCAGTGCCAACATAGTAAGCC
AGTATACACTCCCCTAGCGCTGATGTCCGGCGGTGCTTTTGCCGTTACGCACCACCCCGTCAGTAGCTGA
ACAGGAGGGACAGCTGATAGAAACAGAAGCCACTGGAGCACCTCAAAAACACCATCATACACTAAATCAG
TAAGTTGGCAGCATCACCCGACGCACTTTGCGCCGAATAAATACCTGTGACGGAAGATCACTTCGCAGAA
TAAATAAATCCTGGTGTCCCTGTTGATACCGGGAAGCCCTGGGCCAACTTTTGGCGAAAATGAGACGTTG
ATCGGCACGTAAGAGGTTCCAACTTTCACCATAATGAAATAAGATCACTACCGGGCGTATTTTTTGAGTT
ATCGAGATTTTCAGGAGCTAAGGAAGCTAAAATGGAGAAAAAAATCACTGGATATACCACCGTTGATATA
TCCCAATGGCATCGTAAAGAACATTTTGAGGCATTTCAGTCAGTTGCTCAATGTACCTATAACCAGACCG
TTCAGCTGGATATTACGGCCTTTTTAAAGACCGTAAAGAAAAATAAGCACAAGTTTTATCCGGCCTTTAT
TCACATTCTTGCCCGCCTGATGAATGCTCATCCGGAATTC
Features (pLannotate 1.2.2; 18 found; start..end, strand, type, name):
    739..834     -  CDS            resD (fragment): REDF_ECOLI - Also known as D. Protein inferred from homology: Swiss-Prot protein existence level 3. Acts as a repressor of transcription and as a site-specific resolvase that cleaves at the RfsF site. From Escherichia coli (strain K12).
    824..881     +  CDS            TcR (fragment): tetracycline efflux protein; tet; confers resistance to tetracycline
    878..971     -  CDS            TcR (fragment): tetracycline efflux protein; tet; confers resistance to tetracycline
   1475..2375    -  CDS            TcR (fragment): tetracycline efflux protein; tet; confers resistance to tetracycline
   2402..2420    +  promoter       T7 promoter: promoter for bacteriophage T7 RNA polymerase
   2421..2445    +  protein_bind   lac operator: The lac repressor binds to the lac operator to inhibit transcription in E. coli. This inhibition can be relieved by adding lactose or isopropyl-β-D-thiogalactopyranoside (IPTG). lac repressor encoded by lacI
   2460..2482    +  RBS            RBS: efficient ribosome binding site from bacteriophage T7 gene 10 (Olins and Rangwala, 1989)
   2493..3589    +  CDS            MBP (fragment): maltose binding protein from E. coli; malE (mutated); This version of the gene does not encode a signal sequence, so MBP will remain in the cytosol.
   3703..3721    +  CDS            9xHis (fragment): 9xHis affinity tag
   3759..3808    +  CDS            SET1 (fragment): solubility-enhancement tag derived from T7 phage gene 10B
   3816..3863    +  terminator     T7 terminator: transcription terminator for bacteriophage T7 RNA polymerase
   3886..3990    -  CDS            TcR (fragment): tetracycline efflux protein; tet; confers resistance to tetracycline
   4038..4066    -  promoter       tet promoter: E. coli promoter for tetracycline efflux protein gene
   4178..4723    +  rep_origin     p15A ori: Plasmids containing the medium-copy-number p15A origin of replication can be propagated in E. coli cells that contain a second plasmid with the ColE1 origin.
   4811..4866    +  rep_origin     RSF ori (fragment): Plasmids containing the RSF 1030 origin of replication can be propagated in E. coli cells that contain additional plasmids with compatible origins.
   4985..5128    -  mobile_element IS1 (fragment): prokaryotic transposable element IS1
   5249..5351    +  promoter       cat promoter: promoter of the E. coli cat gene encoding chloramphenicol acetyltransferase
   5352..441     +  CDS            CmR (across the origin): chloramphenicol acetyltransferase; cat; confers resistance to chloramphenicol
