[The description below was written by a language model from this plasmid's Addgene catalogue record and pLannotate feature annotations shown in this document.]
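Description:
pnYC-NvMCvH_M is an empty bacterial expression backbone of the pnYC family, built for T7-driven protein production in E. coli. It replicates from a p15A origin, which the record lists as low copy and which is compatible with ColE1-type plasmids, so it can be maintained alongside a second expression vector in the same cell. Selection is by chloramphenicol, through a cat promoter and chloramphenicol acetyltransferase gene that spans the sequence origin. The several disrupted fragments of the tetracycline efflux gene and its promoter, together with short IS1, resD and RSF ori matches, look like non-functional remnants of a pACYC-type parent plasmid, with the expression cassette placed within the former tetracycline resistance region.

The expression cassette consists of a T7 promoter followed by a lac operator, giving IPTG-inducible transcription in strains that supply T7 RNA polymerase, and the strong ribosome binding site from T7 gene 10. This drives a cytosolic maltose binding protein (MBP) lacking its signal sequence, followed downstream by a polyhistidine tag match and a T7 terminator. The short hit to a gene 10-derived solubility tag just before the terminator is probably only flanking phage sequence. No insert is present. The layout suggests a gene of interest would be cloned between MBP and the histidine tag to give an N-terminal MBP, C-terminal His fusion, although the record does not describe the cloning sites or any protease cleavage sites. The associated publication concerns co-expression strategies for assembling multiprotein complexes, consistent with using this vector in combination with compatible plasmids to produce and purify soluble complex subunits.
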