Addgene plasmid #146935: pnYC-NvMCvH_M
Purpose: (Empty Backbone) Bacterial Expression vector
Depositing lab: Elisa Izaurralde. Depositing organization: Max Planck Institute for Developmental Biology. Publication: Deciphering correct strategies for multiprotein complex assembly by co-expression: application to complexes as large as the histone octamer. Diebold ML, Fribourg S, Koch M, Metzger T, Romier C. J Struct Biol. 2011 Aug;175(2):178-88. doi: 10.1016/j.jsb.2011.02.001. Epub 2011 Feb 12. PubMed 21320604.
Backbone
  Vector backbone: pnYC
  Vector type: Bacterial Expression
Growth in bacteria
  Bacterial resistance: Chloramphenicol, 25 μg/mL
  Growth temperature: 37°C
  Growth strain: DH5alpha
  Copy number: Low Copy
Gene/Insert
  Gene/Insert name: None
Terms and licenses: Academic/Nonprofit Terms; Industry Terms: Not Available to Industry
Depositor comments: Plasmids from this collection were made available to the research community and donated after the lab closed. Please note that the sequence provided by the depositing laboratory may be theoretical/predicted or based on Sanger sequencing results. There may be discrepancies between sequencing results obtained by Addgene and the depositor sequence. If an Addgene verified sequence is not available, please contact before placing your order to request that our lab fully sequence the plasmid.
How to cite: pnYC-NvMCvH_M was a gift from Elisa Izaurralde (Addgene plasmid # 146935 ; http://n2t.net/addgene:146935 ; RRID:Addgene_146935)
